>Addgene plasmid #218227 | pK8-J11 | addgene full sequence | sequence record 431982 | Addgene NGS Result
GGTCTCGTGGGGCAATGTGCAGCGAAACTAAGCGCTAGAGACCGTGGACGAAAGGGCCTCGTGATACGCC
TATTTTTATAGGTTAATGTCATGATAATAATGGTTTCTTAGACGTCAGGTGGCACTTTTCGGGGAAATGT
GCGCGGAACCCCTATTTGTTTATTTTTCTAAATACATTCAAATATGTATCCGCTCATGAGACAATAACCC
TGATAAATGCTTCAATAATATTGAAAAAGGAAGAGTATGCGCTCACGCAACTGGTCCAGAACCTTGACCG
AACGCAGCGGTGGTAACGGCGCAGTGGCGGTTTTCATGGCTTGTTATGACTGTTTTTTTTTGGGGTACAG
TCTATGCCTCGGGCATCCAAGCAGCAAGCGCGTTACGCCGTGGGTCGATGTTTGATGTTATGGAGCAGCA
ACGATGTTACGCAGCAGGGCAGTCGCCCTAAAACAAAGTTAAACATCATGAGGGAAGCGGTGATCGCCGA
AGTATCGACTCAACTATCAGAGGTAGTTGGCGTCATCGAGCGCCATCTCGAACCGACGTTGCTGGCCGTA
CATTTGTACGGCTCCGCAGTGGATGGCGGCCTGAAGCCACACAGCGATATTGATTTGCTGGTTACGGTGA
CCGTAAGGCTTGATGAAACAACGCGGCGAGCTTTGATCAACGACCTTTTGGAAACTTCGGCTTCCCCTGG
AGAGAGCGAGATTCTCCGCGCTGTAGAAGTCACCATTGTTGTGCACGACGACATCATTCCGTGGCGTTAT
CCAGCTAAGCGCGAACTGCAATTTGGAGAATGGCAGCGCAATGACATTCTTGCAGGTATCTTCGAGCCAG
CCACGATCGACATTGATCTGGCTATCTTGCTGACAAAAGCAAGAGAACATAGCGTTGCCTTGGTAGGTCC
AGCGGCGGAGGAACTCTTTGATCCGGTTCCTGAACAGGATCTATTTGAGGCGCTAAATGAAACCTTAACG
CTATGGAACTCGCCGCCCGACTGGGCTGGCGATGAGCGAAATGTAGTGCTTACGTTGTCCCGCATTTGGT
ACAGCGCAGTAACCGGCAAAATCGCGCCGAAGGATGTCGCTGCCGACTGGGCAATGGAGCGCCTGCCGGC
CCAGTATCAGCCCGTCATACTTGAAGCTAGACAGGCTTATCTTGGACAAGAAGAAGATCGCTTGGCCTCG
CGCGCAGATCAGTTGGAAGAATTTGTCCATTACGTAAAAGGCGAGATCACCAAGGTAGTCGGCAAATAAC
TGTCAGACCAAGTTTACTCATATATACTTTAGATTGATTTAAAACTTCATTTTTAATTTAAAAGGATCTA
GGTGAAGATCCTTTTTGATAATCTCATGACCAAAATCCCTTAACGTGAGTTTTCGTTCCACTGAGCGTCA
GACCCCGTAGAAAAGATCAAAGGATCTTCTTGAGATCCTTTTTTTCTGCGCGTAATCTGCTGCTTGCAAA
CAAAAAAACCACCGCTACCAGCGGTGGTTTGTTTGCCGGATCAAGAGCTACCAACTCTTTTTCCGAAGGT
AACTGGCTTCAGCAGAGCGCAGATACCAAATACTGTTCTTCTAGTGTAGCCGTAGTTAGGCCACCACTTC
AAGAACTCTGTAGCACCGCCTACATACCTCGCTCTGCTAATCCTGTTACCAGTGGCTGCTGCCAGTGGCG
ATAAGTCGTGTCTTACCGGGTTGGACTCAAGACGATAGTTACCGGATAAGGCGCAGCGGTCGGGCTGAAC
GGGGGGTTCGTGCACACAGCCCAGCTTGGAGCGAACGACCTACACCGAACTGAGATACCTACAGCGTGAG
CTATGAGAAAGCGCCACGCTTCCCGAAGGGAGAAAGGCGGACAGGTATCCGGTAAGCGGCAGGGTCGGAA
CAGGAGAGCGCACGAGGGAGCTTCCAGGGGGAAACGCCTGGTATCTTTATAGTCCTGTCGGGTTTCGCCA
CCTCTGACTTGAGCGTCGATTTTTGTGATGCTCGTCAGGGGGGCGGAGCCTATGGAAAAACGCCAGCAAC
GCGGCCTTTTTACGGTTCCTGGCCTTTTGCTGGCCTTTTGCTCACATGTTCTTTCCTGCGTTATCCCCTG
ATTCTGTGGATAACCGTATTACCGCCTTTGAGTGAGCTGATACCGCTCGCCGCAGCCGAACGACCGAGCG
CAGCGAGTCAGTGAGCGAGGAAGC
Features (pLannotate 1.2.2; 5 found; start..end, strand, type, name):
    142..246     +  promoter       AmpR promoter: bla
    237..317     -  CDS            int (fragment): INT2_ECOLX - Protein inferred from homology: Swiss-Prot protein existence level 3. Putative integrase believed to be involved in the insertion of antibiotic resistance genes into plasmids and transposons. From Escherichia coli.
    405..461     +  CDS            GmR (fragment): gentamycin acetyltransferase; aacC1; confers resistance to gentamycin
    468..1256    +  CDS            aadA: S3AD_ECOLX - Experimental evidence at protein level: Swiss-Prot protein existence level 1. Mediates bacterial resistance to the antibiotics streptomycin and spectinomycin. From Escherichia coli.
   1430..2018    +  rep_origin     ori: high-copy-number ColE1/pMB1/pBR322/pUC origin of replication
