[The description below was written by a language model from this plasmid's Addgene catalogue record and pLannotate feature annotations shown in this document.]
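Description:
pK8-J11 is a small (about 2.2 kb) Golden Gate module plasmid built on the pICH41308 backbone, a MoClo-system cloning vector, and is classed in the repository as a CRISPR vector. It is maintained in E. coli as a high-copy plasmid through a ColE1/pUC-type origin of replication and is selected with spectinomycin. Resistance is provided by the aadA gene, which encodes an aminoglycoside adenylyltransferase active against streptomycin and spectinomycin, and an AmpR (bla) promoter is annotated upstream of it. The short integrase and gentamicin acetyltransferase fragments annotated between that promoter and aadA are likely remnants of the integron-derived resistance cassette rather than functional genes.

The insert is a synthetic linker sequence, assembled by Golden Gate cloning. According to the record, this part terminates an sgRNA array of eight guides that is driven by an AtU6 promoter, and it is MoClo compatible, so it serves as the end piece that closes off an eight-guide array during modular assembly. The AtU6 promoter and the guides themselves are not annotated on this plasmid and would presumably be supplied by other modules. The automated feature table identifies only backbone elements. The linker, any terminator sequence within it and the Type IIS restriction sites used for assembly are not annotated, so their exact composition and overhangs cannot be stated from the record. The plasmid is suited to building multiplexed guide RNA expression units for genome editing, and the use of an AtU6 promoter points to plant applications.
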