Addgene plasmid #218227: pK8-J11
Purpose: Terminates AtU6-promoter driven sgRNA array with eight guides, MoClo Compatible
Depositing lab: Daniel Voytas. Depositing organization: University of Minnesota.
Backbone
  Vector backbone: pICH41308
  Backbone manufacturer: Addgene #47998
  Vector type: CRISPR
Growth in bacteria
  Bacterial resistance: Spectinomycin, 50 μg/mL
  Growth temperature: 37°C
  Growth strain: DH5alpha
  Copy number: High Copy
Gene/Insert
  Gene/Insert name: linker sequence
  Species: Synthetic
  Cloning method: Golden Gate
Terms and licenses: Academic/Nonprofit Terms; Industry Terms: Not Available to Industry
How to cite: pK8-J11 was a gift from Daniel Voytas (Addgene plasmid # 218227 ; http://n2t.net/addgene:218227 ; RRID:Addgene_218227)
